Addgene plasmid #200544: pMC-ME_CreER-pA-FRT-acry:mCherry-pA-FRT
Purpose: mini circle middle entry plasmid for CreER-pA-FRT-acry: mCherry -pA-FRT with flanking BsaI cut sites
Depositing lab: Junsu Kang. Depositing organization: University of Wisconsin, Madison. Publication: Advancing knock-in approaches for robust genome editing in zebrafish. Rodriguez-Parks A, Beezley EG, Manna S, Silaban I, Almutawa SI, Cao S, Ahmed H, Guyer M, Baker S, Richards MP, Kang J. Biol Open. 2026 Feb 2:bio.062472. doi: 10.1242/bio.062472. PubMed 41630603.
Backbone
  Vector backbone: pU6a:sgRNA#3
  Backbone manufacturer: Addgene #64247
  Total vector size (bp): 6373
  Vector type: Mini-Golden
Growth in bacteria
  Bacterial resistance: Spectinomycin, 50 μg/mL
  Growth temperature: 37°C
  Growth strain: DH5alpha
  Copy number: Unknown
Gene/Insert
  Gene/Insert name: CreER, mCherry
Terms and licenses: Academic/Nonprofit Terms; Industry Terms: Not Available to Industry
How to cite: pMC-ME_CreER-pA-FRT-acry:mCherry-pA-FRT was a gift from Junsu Kang (Addgene plasmid # 200544 ; http://n2t.net/addgene:200544 ; RRID:Addgene_200544)
