[The description below was written by a language model from this plasmid's Addgene catalogue record and pLannotate feature annotations shown in this document.]
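Description:
pMC-ME_CreER-pA-FRT-acry:mCherry-pA-FRT is a 6,373 bp "middle entry" module for a Golden Gate-style ("Mini-Golden") assembly system, built on the pU6a:sgRNA#3 backbone. According to the record, the cargo is flanked by BsaI sites, so this type IIS enzyme can release it for ordered ligation with other modules into a minicircle-type donor. The associated work concerns knock-in genome editing in zebrafish. The plasmid is propagated in E. coli through a high-copy ColE1/pUC-type origin and selected with spectinomycin via the aadA (SmR) gene. Short lacZα, lacI, GmR and integron Pc promoter fragments and rrnB terminators are backbone remnants.

The payload has two parts. The first is a Cre coding sequence fused in frame to ERT2, the mutated human estrogen receptor ligand-binding domain that makes recombinase activity tamoxifen-dependent, followed by an SV40 polyadenylation signal. No promoter is annotated upstream of CreER, which fits a knock-in cassette meant to be expressed from the targeted endogenous locus, although the record does not say so explicitly. The second part, in the opposite orientation, is an mCherry reporter with its own SV40 poly(A), bracketed by two minimal FRT sites. The unannotated stretch between mCherry and the distal FRT presumably holds the "acry" promoter named in the title, probably an alpha-crystallin lens promoter, but the feature table does not identify it. Such a reporter serves as a visible marker for screening carriers of the integrated cassette, and the minimal FRT sites allow FLP recombinase to excise it afterwards, leaving CreER-pA at the locus. The sequence record is labelled a partial NGS result despite matching the stated full length.
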