Features (pLannotate 1.2.2; 17 found; start..end, strand, type, name):
     41..84      +  terminator     rrnB T1 terminator: Escherichia coli rrnB; transcription terminator T1 from the E. coli rrnB gene
    131..167     -  CDS            lacZα (fragment): LacZα fragment of β-galactosidase; lacZ fragment
    200..1228    +  CDS            cre: RECR_BPP1 - Experimental evidence at protein level: Swiss-Prot protein existence level 1. Catalyzes site-specific recombination between two 34-base- pair LOXP sites. Its role is to maintain the phage genome as a monomeric unit-copy plasmid in the lysogenic state. From Escherichia phage P1 (Bacteriophage P1).
   1241..2176    +  CDS            ERT2: mutated ligand-binding domain of the human estrogen receptor (Feil et al., 1997)
   2190..2207    -  promoter       T7 promoter (fragment): promoter for bacteriophage T7 RNA polymerase
   2212..2346    -  polyA_signal   SV40 poly(A) signal: SV40 polyadenylation signal
   2361..2394    +  protein_bind   FRT (minimal): supports FLP-mediated excision but not integration (Turan and Bode, 2011) FLP recombinase from the Saccharomyces cerevisiae 2μ plasmid
   2395..2516    -  polyA_signal   SV40 poly(A) signal: SV40 polyadenylation signal
   2539..2622    -  CDS            large T antigen (fragment): large T antigen from SV40 (simian virus 40)
   2642..3349    -  CDS            mCherry: mCherry is a basic (constitutively fluorescent) red fluorescent protein published in 2004, derived from Discosoma sp.. It is reported to be a very rapidly-maturing monomer with low acid sensitivity.
   3991..4024    +  protein_bind   FRT (minimal): supports FLP-mediated excision but not integration (Turan and Bode, 2011) FLP recombinase from the Saccharomyces cerevisiae 2μ plasmid
   4191..4214    +  promoter       Pc promoter (fragment): intI1 (promoter lies within the coding sequence); class 1 integron promoter
   4390..4446    +  CDS            GmR (fragment): gentamycin acetyltransferase; aacC1; confers resistance to gentamycin
   4453..5244    +  CDS            SmR: aminoglycoside adenylyltransferase (Murphy, 1985); aadA; confers resistance to spectinomycin and streptomycin
   5337..5925    +  rep_origin     ori: high-copy-number ColE1/pMB1/pBR322/pUC origin of replication
   6108..6200    +  CDS            lacI (fragment): lac repressor; lacI; The lac repressor binds to the lac operator to inhibit transcription in E. coli. This inhibition can be relieved by adding lactose or isopropyl-β-D-thiogalactopyranoside (IPTG).
   6255..6282    -  terminator     rrnB T2 terminator: transcription terminator T2 from the E. coli rrnB gene
>Addgene plasmid #200544 | pMC-ME_CreER-pA-FRT-acry:mCherry-pA-FRT | addgene full sequence | sequence record 394649 | Addgene Partial NGS Result
ATTTGTCCTACTCAGGAGAGCGTTCACCGACAAACAACAGATAAAACGAAAGGCCCAGTCTTCCGACTGA
GCCTTTCGTTTTATTTGATGCCTGGCAGTTCCCTACTCTCGCGTTAACGCTAGCATGGATGTTTTCCCAG
TCACGACGTTGTAAAACGACGGCCAGTCTTAAGCTCGGGCCCGGTCTCTAGTCGCCACCATGTCCAATTT
ACTGACCGTACACCAAAATTTGCCTGCATTACCGGTCGATGCAACGAGTGATGAGGTTCGCAAGAACCTG
ATGGACATGTTCAGGGATCGCCAGGCGTTTTCTGAGCATACCTGGAAAATGCTTCTGTCCGTTTGCCGGT
CGTGGGCGGCATGGTGCAAGTTGAATAACCGGAAATGGTTTCCCGCAGAACCTGAAGATGTTCGCGATTA
TCTTCTATATCTTCAGGCGCGCGGTCTGGCAGTAAAAACTATCCAGCAACATTTGGGCCAGCTAAACATG
CTTCATCGTCGGTCCGGGCTGCCACGACCAAGTGACAGCAATGCTGTTTCACTGGTTATGCGGCGGATCC
GAAAAGAAAACGTTGATGCCGGTGAACGTGCAAAACAGGCTCTAGCGTTCGAACGCACTGATTTCGACCA
GGTTCGTTCACTCATGGAAAATAGCGATCGCTGCCAGGATATACGTAATCTGGCATTTCTGGGGATTGCT
TATAACACCCTGTTACGTATAGCCGAAATTGCCAGGATCAGGGTTAAAGATATCTCACGTACTGACGGTG
GGAGAATGTTAATCCATATTGGCAGAACGAAAACGCTGGTTAGCACCGCAGGTGTAGAGAAGGCACTTAG
CCTGGGGGTAACTAAACTGGTCGAGCGATGGATTTCCGTCTCTGGTGTAGCTGATGATCCGAATAACTAC
CTGTTTTGCCGGGTCAGAAAAAATGGTGTTGCCGCGCCATCTGCCACCAGCCAGCTATCAACTCGCGCCC
TGGAAGGGATTTTTGAAGCAACTCATCGATTGATTTACGGCGCTAAGGATGACTCTGGTCAGAGATACCT
GGCCTGGTCTGGACACAGTGCCCGTGTCGGAGCCGCGCGAGATATGGCCCGCGCTGGAGTTTCAATACCG
GAGATCATGCAAGCTGGTGGCTGGACCAATGTAAATATTGTCATGAACTATATCCGTAACCTGGATAGTG
AAACAGGGGCAATGGTGCGCCTGCTGGAAGATGGCGATCTCGAGCCATCTGCTGGAGACATGAGAGCTGC
CAACCTTTGGCCAAGCCCGCTCATGATCAAACGCTCTAAGAAGAACAGCCTGGCCTTGTCCCTGACGGCC
GACCAGATGGTCAGTGCCTTGTTGGATGCTGAGCCCCCCATACTCTATTCCGAGTATGATCCTACCAGAC
CCTTCAGTGAAGCTTCGATGATGGGCTTACTGACCAACCTGGCAGACAGGGAGCTGGTTCACATGATCAA
CTGGGCGAAGAGGGTGCCAGGCTTTGTGGATTTGACCCTCCATGATCAGGTCCACCTTCTAGAATGTGCC
TGGCTAGAGATCCTGATGATTGGCCTCGTCTGGCGCTCCATGGAGCACCCAGTGAAGCTACTGTTTGCTC
CTAACTTGCTCTTGGACAGGAACCAGGGAAAATGTGTAGAGGGCATGGTGGAGATCTTCGACATGCTGCT
GGCTACATCATCTCGGTTCCGCATGATGAATCTGCAGGGAGAGGAGTTTGTGTGCCTCAAATCTATTATT
TTGCTTAATTCTGGAGTGTACACATTTCTGTCCAGCACCCTGAAGTCTCTGGAAGAGAAGGACCATATCC
ACCGAGTCCTGGACAAGATCACAGACACTTTGATCCACCTGATGGCCAAGGCAGGCCTGACCCTGCAGCA
GCAGCACCAGCGGCTGGCCCAGCTCCTCCTCATCCTCTCCCACATCAGGCACATGAGTAACAAAGGCATG
GAGCATCTGTACAGCATGAAGTGCAAGAACGTGGTGCCCCTCTATGACCTGCTGCTGGAGGCGGCGGACG
CCCACCGCCTACATGCGCCCACTAGCCGTGGAGGGGCATCCGTGGAGGAGACGGACCAAAGCCACTTGGC
CACTGCGGGCTCTACTTCATCGCATTCCTTGCAAAAGTATTACATCACGGGGGAGGCAGAGGGTTTCCCT
GCCACAGCTTAATCTAGAACTATAGTGAGTCGTATTACGTAGATCCAGACATGATAAGATACATTGATGA
GTTTGGACAAACCACAACTAGAATGCAGTGAAAAAAATGCTTTATTTGTGAAATTTGTGATGCTATTGCT
TTATTTGTAACCATTATAAGCTGCAATAAACAAGTTAACAACAACAATTCGAAGTTCCTATTCTCTAGAA
AGTATAGGAACTTCTAAGATACATTGATGAGTTTGGACAAACCACAACTAGAATGCAGTGAAAAAAATGC
TTTATTTGTGAAATTTGTGATGCTATTGCTTTATTTGTAACCATTATAAGCTGCAATAAACAAGTTAACA
ACAACAATTGCATTCATTTTATGTTTCAGGTTCAGGGGGAGGTGTGGGAGGTTTTTTAAAGCAAGTAAAA
CCTCTACAAATGTGGTATGGCTGATTATGATCTAGAGTCGCGGCCGCTTTACTTGTACAGCTCGTCCATG
CCGCCGGTGGAGTGGTGGCCCTCGGCGCGCTCGTACTGTTCCACGATGGTGTAGTCCTCGTTGTGGGAGG
TGATGTCCAGCTTGATGTTGACGTTGTAGGCGCCGGGCAGCTGCACGGGCTTCTTGGCCTTGTAGGTGGT
CTTGACCTCGGCGTCGTAGTGGCCGCCGTCCTTCAGCTTCAGCCTCTGCTTGATCTCGCCCTTCAGGGCG
CCGTCCTCGGGGTACATCCGCTCGGAGGAGGCCTCCCAGCCCATGGTCTTCTTCTGCATTACGGGGCCGT
CGGAGGGGAAGTTGGTGCCGCGCAGCTTCACCTTGTAGATGAACTCGCCGTCCTGCAGGGAGGAGTCCTG
GGTCACGGTCACCACGCCGCCGTCCTCGAAGTTCATCACGCGCTCCCACTTGAAGCCCTCGGGGAAGGAC
AGCTTCAAGTAGTCGGGGATGTCGGCGGGGTGCTTCACGTAGGCCTTGGAGCCGTACATGAACTGAGGGG
ACAGGATGTCCCAGGCGAAGGGCAGGGGGCCGCCCTTGGTCACCTTCAGCTTGGCGGTCTGGGTGCCCTC
GTAGGGGCGGCCCTCGCCCTCGCCCTCGATCTCGAACTCGTGGCCGTTCACGGAGCCCTCCATGTGCACC
TTGAAGCGCATGAACTCCTTGATGATGGCCATGTTGTCATCCTCGCCCTTGCTCACCATGGTGGCGACCG
GTAATGTCAGACCTGGTAACTCCTTACTGTAACTTATTGCACCTGATGAACAAAAGATGTGAACTGAACG
CAAGTAGGAGGCTAATAGAGGCTAGTACAGTACAAAGATCCCCAAATGATGTGTGCCGGCCTTAGTGGAG
GCAGACCCCTGGTTATATACCTGTGCTGCAGAAAGAGGGGCTTACAAATGGATCTCTCTGGAATGGCATT
ATCTCATGGTGGGAACAGTGTTGTCAGCAGAATCAGCGGGGTGGACTCTGACCTGAGAATGACAGTCTAG
CACTGAATGGCTCAGACAATACTCTTGTGGCCAACTATCACCGGAAAATAAGTGCCTGCCAAAACAAACC
AGACCAGATGAAGCTACATGGCTGTAGAACGTCAGTATTTAATGTGTTGTGGCCACTTGGTTCACCAGAT
TTAAGAGCTAATTTTTTTAAATATCACAGATAATCAATCGCTTTTTTTTTTCTTGACTGAAAAGCTTAGA
CTGGAAAATTCTTTGAAAAAGTTTGCACTACAGAAAATAAATACATAACATCCTGCACTGAATGCACACT
ATTAATAGAAAAGAGAGCATTATTGTAGGAAATGTATTGTATATGTACATTCTGTGCATTTCACAATTTT
GAAGTTCCTATTCTCTAGAAAGTATAGGAACTTCGAATTGCATTCATTTTATGTTTCAGGTTCAGGGGGA
GGTGTGGGAGGTTTTTTAATTCCTCAAGAGACCTCTAGACCAGCCAGGACAGAAATGCCTCGACTTCGCT
GCTACCCAAGGTTGCCGGGTGACGCACACCGTGGAAACGGATGAAGGCACGAACCCAGTGGACATAAGCC
TGTTCGGTTCGTAAGCTGTAATGCAAGTAGCGTATGCGCTCACGCAACTGGTCCAGAACCTTGACCGAAC
GCAGCGGTGGTAACGGCGCAGTGGCGGTTTTCATGGCTTGTTATGACTGTTTTTTTGGGGTACAGTCTAT
GCCTCGGGCATCCAAGCAGCAAGCGCGTTACGCCGTGGGTCGATGTTTGATGTTATGGAGCAGCAACGAT
GTTACGCAGCAGGGCAGTCGCCCTAAAACAAAGTTAAACATTATGAGGGAAGCGGTGATCGCCGAAGTAT
CGACTCAACTATCAGAGGTAGTTGGCGTCATCGAGCGCCATCTCGAACCGACGTTGCTGGCCGTACATTT
GTACGGCTCCGCAGTGGATGGCGGCCTGAAGCCACACAGTGATATTGATTTGCTGGTTACGGTGACCGTA
AGGCTTGATGAAACAACGCGGCGAGCTTTGATCAACGACCTTTTGGAAACTTCGGCTTCCCCTGGAGAGA
GCGAGATTCTCCGCGCTGTAGAAGTCACCATTGTTGTGCACGACGACATCATTCCGTGGCGTTATCCAGC
TAAGCGCGAACTGCAATTTGGAGAATGGCAGCGCAATGACATTCTTGCAGGTATCTTCGAGCCAGCCACG
ATCGACATTGATCTGGCTATCTTGCTGACAAAAGCAAGAGAACATAGCGTTGCCTTGGTAGGTCCAGCGG
CGGAGGAACTCTTTGATCCGGTTCCTGAACAGGATCTATTTGAGGCGCTAAATGAAACCTTAACGCTATG
GAACTCGCCGCCCGACTGGGCTGGCGATGAGCGAAATGTAGTGCTTACGTTGTCCCGCATTTGGTACAGC
GCAGTAACCGGCAAAATCGCGCCGAAGGATGTCGCTGCCGACTGGGCAATGGAGCGCCTGCCGGCCCAGT
ATCAGCCCGTCATACTTGAAGCTAGACAGGCTTATCTTGGACAAGAAGAAGATCGCTTGGCCTCGCGCGC
AGATCAGTTGGAAGAATTTGTCCACTACGTGAAAGGCGAGATCACCAAGGTAGTCGGCAAATAACCCTCG
AGCCACCCATGACCAAAATCCCTTAACGTGAGTTACGCGTCGTTCCACTGAGCGTCAGACCCCGTAGAAA
AGATCAAAGGATCTTCTTGAGATCCTTTTTTTCTGCGCGTAATCTGCTGCTTGCAAACAAAAAAACCACC
GCTACCAGCGGTGGTTTGTTTGCCGGATCAAGAGCTACCAACTCTTTTTCCGAAGGTAACTGGCTTCAGC
AGAGCGCAGATACCAAATACTGTTCTTCTAGTGTAGCCGTAGTTAGGCCACCACTTCAAGAACTCTGTAG
CACCGCCTACATACCTCGCTCTGCTAATCCTGTTACCAGTGGCTGCTGCCAGTGGCGATAAGTCGTGTCT
TACCGGGTTGGACTCAAGACGATAGTTACCGGATAAGGCGCAGCGGTCGGGCTGAACGGGGGGTTCGTGC
ACACAGCCCAGCTTGGAGCGAACGACCTACACCGAACTGAGATACCTACAGCGTGAGCTATGAGAAAGCG
CCACGCTTCCCGAAGGGAGAAAGGCGGACAGGTATCCGGTAAGCGGCAGGGTCGGAACAGGAGAGCGCAC
GAGGGAGCTTCCAGGGGGAAACGCCTGGTATCTTTATAGTCCTGTCGGGTTTCGCCACCTCTGACTTGAG
CGTCGATTTTTGTGATGCTCGTCAGGGGGGCGGAGCCTATGGAAAAACGCCAGCAACGCGGCCTTTTTAC
GGTTCCTGGCCTTTTGCTGGCCTTTTGCTCACATGTTCTTTCCTGCGTTATCCCCTGATTCTGTGGATAA
CCGTATTACCGCCTTTGAGTGAGCTGATACCGCTCGCCGCAGCCGAACGACCGAGCGCAGCGAGTCAGTG
AGCGAGGAAGCGGAAGAGCGCCCAATACGCAAACCGCCTCTCCCCGCGCGTTGGCCGATTCATTAATGCA
GCTGGCACGACAGGTTTCCCGACTGGAAAGCGGGCAGTGAGCGCAACGCAATTAATACGCGTACCGCTAG
CCAGGAAGAGTTTGTAGAAACGCAAAAAGGCCATCCGTCAGGATGGCCTTCTGCTTAGTTTGATGCCTGG
CAGTTTATGGCGGGCGTCCTGCCCGCCACCCTCCGGGCCGTTGCTTCACAACGTTCAAATCCGCTCCCGG
CGG
